>Addgene plasmid #126049 | pFA6a-TurboID-3MYC-kanMX6 (pFB1420) | addgene full sequence | sequence record 244942 | Addgene NGS Result
ACGCGGCCGCCAGCTGAAGCTTCGTACGCTGCAGGTCGACGGATCCCCGGGTTAATTAACATCTTTAAAG
ACAATACAGTGCCGCTCAAATTGATAGCCCTCCTTGCAAATGGAGAGTTTCACAGCGGTGAACAACTGGG
CGAGACTCTGGGTATGTCACGCGCAGCTATAAATAAGCATATACAGACACTCAGGGATTGGGGGGTTGAC
GTATTTACAGTGCCAGGCAAGGGCTATTCTCTCCCAGAGCCCATACCACTTTTGAATGCTAAACAGATAC
TTGGTCAATTGGATGGAGGTAGCGTTGCGGTGCTCCCGGTTGTTGATTCCACAAATCAGTATCTGCTGGA
TAGGATTGGAGAACTCAAAAGCGGGGATGCCTGTATCGCGGAATACCAACAAGCTGGTCGAGGCTCACGA
GGCAGAAAATGGTTCTCCCCGTTCGGGGCAAATCTGTACCTTAGCATGTTTTGGCGCTTGAAAAGAGGAC
CCGCGGCGATAGGACTCGGCCCCGTTATTGGAATTGTTATGGCCGAAGCTCTTCGAAAATTGGGTGCTGA
CAAGGTTCGGGTGAAGTGGCCTAACGATTTGTATTTGCAGGACCGGAAACTCGCAGGAATTTTGGTCGAG
CTGGCAGGTATTACTGGTGACGCGGCTCAAATTGTTATAGGTGCCGGCATCAACGTCGCTATGAGACGGG
TCGAAGAGTCCGTTGTAAATCAAGGGTGGATTACACTCCAGGAGGCAGGCATAAATCTCGACCGAAATAC
GTTGGCTGCTACCCTGATTCGAGAGCTTAGAGCTGCACTCGAATTGTTTGAACAAGAAGGTCTCGCACCA
TATCTTCCGAGATGGGAGAAACTCGATAATTTCATTAACCGGCCTGTCAAGTTGATCATTGGAGATAAAG
AGATTTTCGGGATTTCCAGAGGTATTGACAAACAAGGCGCTCTCCTCCTTGAGCAAGATGGGGTGATCAA
GCCTTGGATGGGGGGCGAGATCTCCCTGAGGTCAGCAGAGAAAGACGAGCAGAAACTCATCTCTGAAGAA
GATCTGGAACAAAAGTTGATTTCAGAAGAAGATCTGGAACAGAAGCTCATCTCTGAGGAAGATCTGTGAG
GCGCGCCACTTCTAAATAAGCGAATTTCTTATGATTTATGATTTTTATTATTAAATAAGTTATAAAAAAA
ATAAGTGTATACAAATTTTAAAGTGACTCTTAGGTTTTAAAACGAAAATTCTTATTCTTGAGTAACTCTT
TCCTGTAGGTCAGGTTGCTTTCTCAGGTATAGTATGAGGTCGCTCTTATTGACCACACCTCTACCGGCAG
ATCCGCTAGGGATAACAGGGTAATATAGATCTGTTTAGCTTGCCTCGTCCCCGCCGGGTCACCCGGCCAG
CGACATGGAGGCCCAGAATACCCTCCTTGACAGTCTTGACGTGCGCAGCTCAGGGGCATGATGTGACTGT
CGCCCGTACATTTAGCCCATACATCCCCATGTATAATCATTTGCATCCATACATTTTGATGGCCGCACGG
CGCGAAGCAAAAATTACGGCTCCTCGCTGCAGACCTGCGAGCAGGGAAACGCTCCCCTCACAGACGCGTT
GAATTGTCCCCACGCCGCGCCCCTGTAGAGAAATATAAAAGGTTAGGATTTGCCACTGAGGTTCTTCTTT
CATATACTTCCTTTTAAAATCTTGCTAGGATACAGTTCTCACATCACATCCGAACATAAACAACCATGGG
TAAGGAAAAGACTCACGTTTCGAGGCCGCGATTAAATTCCAACATGGATGCTGATTTATATGGGTATAAA
TGGGCTCGCGATAATGTCGGGCAATCAGGTGCGACAATCTATCGATTGTATGGGAAGCCCGATGCGCCAG
AGTTGTTTCTGAAACATGGCAAAGGTAGCGTTGCCAATGATGTTACAGATGAGATGGTCAGACTAAACTG
GCTGACGGAATTTATGCCTCTTCCGACCATCAAGCATTTTATCCGTACTCCTGATGATGCATGGTTACTC
ACCACTGCGATCCCCGGCAAAACAGCATTCCAGGTATTAGAAGAATATCCTGATTCAGGTGAAAATATTG
TTGATGCGCTGGCAGTGTTCCTGCGCCGGTTGCATTCGATTCCTGTTTGTAATTGTCCTTTTAACAGCGA
TCGCGTATTTCGTCTCGCTCAGGCGCAATCACGAATGAATAACGGTTTGGTTGATGCGAGTGATTTTGAT
GACGAGCGTAATGGCTGGCCTGTTGAACAAGTCTGGAAAGAAATGCATAAGCTTTTGCCATTCTCACCGG
ATTCAGTCGTCACTCATGGTGATTTCTCACTTGATAACCTTATTTTTGACGAGGGGAAATTAATAGGTTG
TATTGATGTTGGACGAGTCGGAATCGCAGACCGATACCAGGATCTTGCCATCCTATGGAACTGCCTCGGT
GAGTTTTCTCCTTCATTACAGAAACGGCTTTTTCAAAAATATGGTATTGATAATCCTGATATGAATAAAT
TGCAGTTTCATTTGATGCTCGATGAGTTTTTCTAATCAGTACTGACAATAAAAAGATTCTTGTTTTCAAG
AACTTGTCATTTGTATAGTTTTTTTATATTGTAGTTGTTCTATTTTAATCAAATGTTAGCGTGATTTATA
TTTTTTTTCGCCTCGACATCATCTGCCCAGATGCGAAGTTAAGTGCGCAGAAAGTAATATCATGCGTCAA
TCGTATGTGAATGCTGGTCGCTATACTGCTGTCGATTCGATACTAACGCCGCCATCCAGTTTAAACGAGC
TCGAATTCATCGATGATATCAGATCCACTAGTGGCCTATGCGGCCGCGGATCTGCCGGTCTCCCTATAGT
GAGTCGTATTAATTTCGATAAGCCAGGTTAACCTGCATTAATGAATCGGCCAACGCGCGGGGAGAGGCGG
TTTGCGTATTGGGCGCTCTTCCGCTTCCTCGCTCACTGACTCGCTGCGCTCGGTCGTTCGGCTGCGGCGA
GCGGTATCAGCTCACTCAAAGGCGGTAATACGGTTATCCACAGAATCAGGGGATAACGCAGGAAAGAACA
TGTGAGCAAAAGGCCAGCAAAAGGCCAGGAACCGTAAAAAGGCCGCGTTGCTGGCGTTTTTCCATAGGCT
CCGCCCCCCTGACGAGCATCACAAAAATCGACGCTCAAGTCAGAGGTGGCGAAACCCGACAGGACTATAA
AGATACCAGGCGTTTCCCCCTGGAAGCTCCCTCGTGCGCTCTCCTGTTCCGACCCTGCCGCTTACCGGAT
ACCTGTCCGCCTTTCTCCCTTCGGGAAGCGTGGCGCTTTCTCATAGCTCACGCTGTAGGTATCTCAGTTC
GGTGTAGGTCGTTCGCTCCAAGCTGGGCTGTGTGCACGAACCCCCCGTTCAGCCCGACCGCTGCGCCTTA
TCCGGTAACTATCGTCTTGAGTCCAACCCGGTAAGACACGACTTATCGCCACTGGCAGCAGCCACTGGTA
ACAGGATTAGCAGAGCGAGGTATGTAGGCGGTGCTACAGAGTTCTTGAAGTGGTGGCCTAACTACGGCTA
CACTAGAAGAACAGTATTTGGTATCTGCGCTCTGCTGAAGCCAGTTACCTTCGGAAAAAGAGTTGGTAGC
TCTTGATCCGGCAAACAAACCACCGCTGGTAGCGGTGGTTTTTTTGTTTGCAAGCAGCAGATTACGCGCA
GAAAAAAAGGATCTCAAGAAGATCCTTTGATCTTTTCTACGGGGTCTGACGCTCAGTGGAACGAAAACTC
ACGTTAAGGGATTTTGGTCATGAGATTATCAAAAAGGATCTTCACCTAGATCCTTTTAAATTAAAAATGA
AGTTTTAAATCAATCTAAAGTATATATGAGTAAACTTGGTCTGACAGTTACCAATGCTTAATCAGTGAGG
CACCTATCTCAGCGATCTGTCTATTTCGTTCATCCATAGTTGCCTGACTCCCCGTCGTGTAGATAACTAC
GATACGGGAGGGCTTACCATCTGGCCCCAGTGCTGCAATGATACCGCGAGACCCACGCTCACCGGCTCCA
GATTTATCAGCAATAAACCAGCCAGCCGGAAGGGCCGAGCGCAGAAGTGGTCCTGCAACTTTATCCGCCT
CCATCCAGTCTATTAATTGTTGCCGGGAAGCTAGAGTAAGTAGTTCGCCAGTTAATAGTTTGCGCAACGT
TGTTGCCATTGCTACAGGCATCGTGGTGTCACGCTCGTCGTTTGGTATGGCTTCATTCAGCTCCGGTTCC
CAACGATCAAGGCGAGTTACATGATCCCCCATGTTGTGCAAAAAAGCGGTTAGCTCCTTCGGTCCTCCGA
TCGTTGTCAGAAGTAAGTTGGCCGCAGTGTTATCACTCATGGTTATGGCAGCACTGCATAATTCTCTTAC
TGTCATGCCATCCGTAAGATGCTTTTCTGTGACTGGTGAGTACTCAACCAAGTCATTCTGAGAATAGTGT
ATGCGGCGACCGAGTTGCTCTTGCCCGGCGTCAATACGGGATAATACCGCGCCACATAGCAGAACTTTAA
AAGTGCTCATCATTGGAAAACGTTCTTCGGGGCGAAAACTCTCAAGGATCTTACCGCTGTTGAGATCCAG
TTCGATGTAACCCACTCGTGCACCCAACTGATCTTCAGCATCTTTTACTTTCACCAGCGTTTCTGGGTGA
GCAAAAACAGGAAGGCAAAATGCCGCAAAAAAGGGAATAAGGGCGACACGGAAATGTTGAATACTCATAC
TCTTCCTTTTTCAATATTATTGAAGCATTTATCAGGGTTATTGTCTCATGAGCGGATACATATTTGAATG
TATTTAGAAAAATAAACAAATAGGGGTTCCGCGCACATTTCCCCGAAAAGTGCCACCTGACGTCTAAGAA
ACCATTATTATCATGACATTAACCTATAAAAATAGGCGTATCACGAGGCCCTTTCGTCTCGCGCGTTTCG
GTGATGACGGTGAAAACCTCTGACACATGCAGCTCCCGGAGACGGTCACAGCTTGTCTGTAAGCGGATGC
CGGGAGCAGACAAGCCCGTCAGGGCGCGTCAGCGGGTGTTGGCGGGTGTCGGGGCTGGCTTAACTATGCG
GCATCAGAGCAGATTGTACTGAGAGTGCACCATATGGACATATTGTCGTTAGAACGCGGCTACAATTAAT
ACATAACCTTATGTATCATACACATACGATTTAGGTGACACTATAGA
Features (pLannotate 1.2.2; 12 found; start..end, strand, type, name):
     67..1023    +  CDS            birA: BIRA_ECOLI - Also known as bioR, dhbB. Experimental evidence at protein level: Swiss-Prot protein existence level 1. Acts both as a biotin--[acetyl-CoA-carboxylase] ligase and a biotin-operon repressor. In the presence of ATP, BirA activates biotin to form the BirA-biotinyl-5'-adenylate (BirA-bio-5'-AMP or holoBirA) complex. HoloBirA can either transfer the biotinyl moiety to the biotin carboxyl carrier protein (BCCP) subunit of acetyl-CoA carboxylase, or bind to the biotin operator site and inhibit transcription of the operon. From Escherichia coli (strain K12).
   1027..1116    +  CDS            3xMyc: 3 tandem Myc epitope tags
   1140..1327    +  terminator     ADH1 terminator: S. cerevisiae ADH1; transcription terminator for the S. cerevisiae alcohol dehydrogenase 1 (ADH1) gene
   1402..2758    +  gene           kanMX: yeast selectable marker conferring kanamycin resistance (Wach et al., 1994)
   2863..2881    -  promoter       T7 promoter: promoter for bacteriophage T7 RNA polymerase
   2903..2956    -  CDS            lacI (fragment): lac repressor; lacI; The lac repressor binds to the lac operator to inhibit transcription in E. coli. This inhibition can be relieved by adding lactose or isopropyl-β-D-thiogalactopyranoside (IPTG).
   3139..3727    -  rep_origin     ori: high-copy-number ColE1/pMB1/pBR322/pUC origin of replication
   3898..4758    -  CDS            AmpR: β-lactamase; bla; confers resistance to ampicillin, carbenicillin, and related antibiotics
   4759..4863    -  promoter       AmpR promoter: bla
   4958..4993    +  CDS            rop (fragment): Rop protein, which maintains plasmids at low copy number; rop
   5095..5146    +  misc_feature   bom (fragment): basis of mobility region from pBR322
   5209..5227    +  promoter       SP6 promoter: promoter for bacteriophage SP6 RNA polymerase
