[The description below was written by a language model from this plasmid's Addgene catalogue record and pLannotate feature annotations shown in this document.]
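Description:
pFA6a-TurboID-3MYC-kanMX6 (pFB1420) is a 5.2 kb template plasmid from the pFA6a family, used for PCR-based C-terminal tagging of chromosomal genes in yeast. It is not meant to be expressed as a plasmid in yeast. No yeast origin of replication is annotated, and no promoter lies upstream of the tag. It is maintained in E. coli through a high-copy ColE1/pUC-type origin and an ampicillin resistance gene (β-lactamase with its own promoter). Short remnants of lacI, rop and the pBR322 bom region are backbone leftovers. SP6 and T7 promoters flank the tagging module and serve as sequencing primer sites.

The module begins with TurboID, which the annotation software identifies as E. coli birA because TurboID is an engineered variant of that biotin ligase, evolved for rapid, promiscuous proximity biotinylation. The record lists AscI and PacI as its cloning sites. It is followed directly by three tandem Myc epitopes and then the S. cerevisiae ADH1 terminator, which supplies transcription termination for the tagged gene. Downstream is the kanMX marker, which confers G418 (geneticin) resistance in yeast.

In use, the TurboID-3MYC-terminator-kanMX6 cassette is amplified with primers carrying homology to the 3′ end of a target gene. The product integrates by homologous recombination, so the protein of interest is fused in frame to TurboID-3Myc and expressed from its native promoter, and integrants are selected on G418. The fusion biotinylates neighbouring proteins, which supports mapping of protein-protein interaction networks, while the Myc tags allow detection of the bait.
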