Addgene plasmid #126049: pFA6a-TurboID-3MYC-kanMX6 (pFB1420)
Purpose: For C-terminal tagging with TurboID in yeast including geneticin-resistant marker
Depositing lab: François Bachand. Depositing organization: University of Sherbrooke. Publication: Proximity-dependent biotinylation by TurboID to identify protein-protein interaction networks in yeast. Larochelle M, Bergeron D, Arcand B, Bachand F. J Cell Sci. 2019 May 7. pii: jcs.232249. doi: 10.1242/jcs.232249. PubMed 31064814.
Backbone
  Vector backbone: pFA6a
  Total vector size (bp): 5227
  Vector type: PCR-based C-terminal tagging
  Selectable markers: KanMX6 (select with G418)
Growth in bacteria
  Bacterial resistance: Ampicillin, 100 μg/mL
  Growth temperature: 37°C
  Growth strain: DH5alpha
  Copy number: Unknown
Gene/Insert
  Gene/Insert name: TurboID
  Cloning method: Restriction Enzyme; 5′ cloning site AscI (unknown if destroyed); 3′ cloning site PacI (unknown if destroyed)
  Sequencing primers: 5′ SP6; 3′ T7
Resource information
  A portion of this plasmid was derived from a plasmid made by: The TurboID insert was originally described in: Efficient proximity labeling in living cells and organisms with TurboID. Branon TC, Bosch JA, Sanchez AD, Udeshi ND, Svinkina T, Carr SA, Feldman JL, Perrimon N, Ting AY Nat Biotechnol. 2018 Aug 20. pii: nbt.4201. doi: 10.1038/nbt.4201
Terms and licenses: Academic/Nonprofit Terms; Industry Terms: Not Available to Industry
How to cite: pFA6a-TurboID-3MYC-kanMX6 (pFB1420) was a gift from François Bachand (Addgene plasmid # 126049 ; http://n2t.net/addgene:126049 ; RRID:Addgene_126049)
